Addgene plasmid #182185: p{Mhc-F4-678-eGFP::FRT,attB}
Purpose: fluorescent reporter gene with yeast recombination site within intron
Depositing lab: David Stern. Depositing organization: HHMI, Janelia Research Campus. Publication: Transgenic tools for targeted chromosome rearrangements allow construction of balancer chromosomes in non-melanogaster Drosophila species. Stern DL. G3 (Bethesda). 2022 Feb 10. pii: 6526388. doi: 10.1093/g3journal/jkac030. PubMed 35143616.
Backbone
  Vector backbone: pBluescript II KS
  Vector type: Insect Expression
Growth in bacteria
  Bacterial resistance: Ampicillin, 100 μg/mL
  Growth temperature: 37°C
  Growth strain: DH5alpha
  Copy number: High Copy
Gene/Insert
  Gene/Insert name: EGFP
  Species: Other
  Cloning method: Gateway Cloning
Terms and licenses: Academic/Nonprofit Terms; Industry Terms: Not Available to Industry
Depositor comments: Please visit https://www.biorxiv.org/content/10.1101/2021.11.18.469106v1.full for bioRxiv preprint.
How to cite: p{Mhc-F4-678-eGFP::FRT,attB} was a gift from David Stern (Addgene plasmid # 182185 ; http://n2t.net/addgene:182185 ; RRID:Addgene_182185)
