[The description below was written by a language model from this plasmid's Addgene catalogue record and pLannotate feature annotations shown in this document.]
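Description:
p{Mhc-F4-678-eGFP::FRT,attB} is a Drosophila transgenesis and insect expression plasmid built on the pBluescript II KS backbone. It is maintained in E. coli at high copy through the ColE1/pUC-type origin and selected with ampicillin via the β-lactamase gene. The backbone also carries an f1 phage origin, T3 and T7 promoters, and remnants of the lac promoter/lacZα region and the multiple cloning site.

The payload is an EGFP reporter whose coding sequence is split into two parts. The annotation finds a large GFP-family fragment and a short downstream one (matched to variant names such as Sapphire, which reflects sequence similarity among Aequorea GFP derivatives). Between them lie two segments matching the Drosophila white gene, which presumably supply the intron mentioned in the record's purpose statement. Within this intervening sequence sits a minimal FRT site, the target of the yeast 2μ FLP recombinase, flanked by Gateway attB1 and attB2 sites consistent with the recorded Gateway cloning method. A fragment of the hsp70Bb promoter lies just upstream of the reporter, probably serving as a basal promoter. The name implies a Mhc (myosin heavy chain) enhancer fragment driving expression, but this element is not annotated in the feature table. A φC31 attB site allows integrase-mediated insertion into genomic attP landing sites, and a partial loxP site lies next to it.

According to the record, the construct provides a fluorescent marker carrying a recombination site inside its intron. It comes from a toolkit for targeted chromosome rearrangements and the construction of balancer chromosomes in non-melanogaster Drosophila species. FLP-driven recombination between such FRT sites would be expected to exchange reporter halves, although the record does not spell out this mechanism.
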