Features (pLannotate 1.2.2; 24 found; start..end, strand, type, name):
    109..231     +  promoter       hsp70 promoter (fragment): Drosophila melanogaster hsp70Bb promoter
    281..904     +  CDS            (3-F)Tyr-EGFP (fragment): (3-F)Tyr-EGFP is a basic (constitutively fluorescent) green fluorescent protein published in 2004, derived from Aequorea victoria.
    896..1016    +  CDS            mini-white (fragment): Drosophila white gene eye color pigment; white; This is a modified version of the white gene lacking part of the first intron.
   1028..1052    +  protein_bind   attB2: mutant version of attB; recombination site for the Gateway® BP reaction BP Clonase™
   1069..1102    +  protein_bind   FRT (minimal): supports FLP-mediated excision but not integration (Turan and Bode, 2011) FLP recombinase from the Saccharomyces cerevisiae 2μ plasmid
   1123..1147    -  protein_bind   attB1: mutant version of attB; recombination site for the Gateway® BP reaction BP Clonase™
   1175..1460    +  CDS            mini-white (fragment): Drosophila white gene eye color pigment; white; This is a modified version of the white gene lacking part of the first intron.
   1448..1546    +  CDS            Sapphire (fragment): Sapphire is a basic (constitutively fluorescent) long stokes shift fluorescent protein published in 1998, derived from Aequorea victoria. It is reported to be a rapidly-maturing weak dimer with low acid sensitivity.
   2396..2427    -  protein_bind   loxP (fragment): Cre-mediated recombination occurs in the 8-bp core sequence (GCATACAT). Cre recombinase
   2428..2448    +  misc_feature   MCS (fragment): pBluescript multiple cloning site
   2470..2539    +  protein_bind   attB: attB site for the φC31 integrase (Groth et al., 2000) phage φC31 integrase
   2758..2776    -  promoter       T3 promoter: promoter for bacteriophage T3 RNA polymerase
   2821..2837    -  protein_bind   lac operator: The lac repressor binds to the lac operator to inhibit transcription in E. coli. This inhibition can be relieved by adding lactose or isopropyl-β-D-thiogalactopyranoside (IPTG). lac repressor encoded by lacI
   2845..2875    -  promoter       lac promoter: promoter for the E. coli lac operon
   2890..2911    -  protein_bind   CAP binding site: CAP binding activates transcription in the presence of cAMP. E. coli catabolite activator protein
   2924..3016    -  CDS            lacI (fragment): lac repressor; lacI; The lac repressor binds to the lac operator to inhibit transcription in E. coli. This inhibition can be relieved by adding lactose or isopropyl-β-D-thiogalactopyranoside (IPTG).
   3199..3787    -  rep_origin     ori: high-copy-number ColE1/pMB1/pBR322/pUC origin of replication
   3958..4818    -  CDS            AmpR: β-lactamase; bla; confers resistance to ampicillin, carbenicillin, and related antibiotics
   4819..4923    -  promoter       AmpR promoter: bla
   4950..5378    +  rep_origin     f1 ori (sequence partly withheld): f1 bacteriophage origin of replication; arrow indicates direction of (+) strand synthesis
   5409..5564    -  CDS            lacZα (fragment): LacZα fragment of β-galactosidase; lacZ fragment
   5572..5590    +  promoter       T7 promoter: promoter for bacteriophage T7 RNA polymerase
   5599..5616    +  misc_feature   MCS (fragment): pBluescript multiple cloning site
   5774..5791    +  promoter       RPR1 promoter (fragment): RPR1; promoter for the S. cerevisiae RNase P RNA gene
>Addgene plasmid #182185 | p{Mhc-F4-678-eGFP::FRT,attB} | addgene full sequence | sequence record 357827 | Addgene NGS Result
CCGAAAATCCGTATATATGCAAAGCATTCTGATATATATATATAAGTGGTATACATATACATATTCGTAT
CGGATCCGTGATCTATATTTAGGATTAACCCTCGACCGCCGGAGTATAAATAGAGGCGCTTCGTCTACGG
AGCGACAATTCAATTCAAACAAGCAAAGTGAACACGTCGCTAAGCGAAAGCTAAGCAAATAAACAAGCGC
AGCTGAACAAGCTAAACAATCGGGGTACCGCTAGAGTCGACGGTACGATCCACCGGTCGCCACCATGGTG
AGCAAGGGCGAGGAGCTGTTCACCGGGGTGGTGCCCATCCTGGTCGAGCTGGACGGCGACGTAAACGGCC
ACAAGTTCAGCGTGTCCGGCGAGGGCGAGGGCGATGCCACCTACGGCAAGCTGACCCTGAAGTTCATCTG
CACCACCGGCAAGCTGCCCGTGCCCTGGCCCACCCTCGTGACCACCCTGACCTACGGCGTGCAGTGCTTC
AGCCGCTACCCCGACCACATGAAGCAGCACGACTTCTTCAAGTCCGCCATGCCCGAAGGCTACGTCCAGG
AGCGCACCATCTTCTTCAAGGACGACGGCAACTACAAGACCCGCGCCGAGGTGAAGTTCGAGGGCGACAC
CCTGGTGAACCGCATCGAGCTGAAGGGCATCGACTTCAAGGAGGACGGCAACATCCTGGGGCACAAGCTG
GAGTACAACTACAACAGCCACAACGTCTATATCATGGCCGACAAGCAGAAGAACGGCATCAAGGTGAACT
TCAAGATCCGCCACAACATCGAGGACGGCAGCGTGCAGCTCGCCGACCACTACCAGCAGAACACCCCCAT
CGGCGACGGCCCCGTGCTGCTGCCCGACAACCACTACCTGAGCACCCAGTCCGCCCTGAGCAAGGTGAGT
AGTACATGTGCATACATCTTAAGTTCACTTGATCTATAGGAACTGCGATTGCAACATCAAATTGTCTGCG
GCGTGAGAACTGCGACCCACAAAAATCCCAAACCGCGGCCGTTTATCACCACTTTGTACAAGAAAGCTGG
GTCGGCGCGCCCACCCTTGAAGTTCCTATTCTCTAGAAAGTATAGGAACTTCGGTGAAGGGGGCGGCCGC
GGAGCCTGCTTTTTTGTACAAACTTGTGATAAACGAATTCTTGAAGACGAAAGGGCACAAACAAATAGTG
ACACGAAACAGATTATTCTGGTAGCTGTTCTCGCTATATAAGACAATTTTTGAGATCATATCATGATCAA
GACATCTAAAGGCATTCATTTTCGACTATATTCTTTTTTACAAAAAATATAACAACCAGATATTTTAAGC
TGATCCTAGATGCACAAAAAATAAATAAAAGTATAAACCTACTTCGTAGGATACTTCGGGGTACTTTTTG
TTCGGGGTTAGATGAGCATAACGCTTGTAGTTGATATTTGAGATCCCCTATCATTGCAGGACCCAAACGA
GAAGCGTGATCACATGGTCCTCCTCGAGTTCGTGACCGCCGCCGGCATCACCCTGGGCATGGACGAGCTG
TACAAGTAAGTATAGTGCCTTGACCGAGCTCGCCCACTAAGCGTCGCGCCACTTCAACGCTCGATGGGAG
CGTCATTGGTGGGCGGGGTAACCGTCGAAATCAGTGTTTACGCTTCCAATCGCAACAAAAAATTCACTGC
AACACTGAAAAGCATACGAAAACGATGAAGATTGTACGAGAAACCATAAAGTATTTTATCCACAAAGACA
CGTATAGCAGAAAAGCCAAGTTAACTCGGCGATAAGTTGTGTACACAAGAATAAAATCGGCCAGATTCAG
TGTTGTCAGAAATAAGAAAACCCCACTATGTTTTTCTTTGCCTTTTCTTTCTCCCAGCGATCATTCATTT
CGTGGTGAAAGAACGGGGTCATTGCACGGAGTTTCGACTGCGGGAAAGCAGAGCTGCCGTTCACTTCGTC
TATAATTAGCGCTTTCTATTTTCCCCGATTCGGGCCGCTGCTGCGCTTTTCCGCCTGCTGTTTGTGGCAA
GTGTAGCAGCAGGCTGTGCACGCAGTGTGGCATGCACTTGGCTTTCCACCGTTGGTATCGATTCTCTGGG
ACGATGAGTCATTCCTTTCGGGGCCACAGCATAATCGTTGCCAGCTCACCGAAATGGTGACTTCATTTCT
TAACTGCCGTCAAGCATGCGATTGTACATACATACATATTTATATATGTACATATTTATGTGACTATGGT
AGGTCGATATAATAGCAATCAACGCAAGCAAATGTGTCAGTCCTGCTTACAGGAACGATTCTATTTAGTA
ATTTTCGTTGTATAAAGTAATTATGTATGTATGTAAGCCCCATAAATCTGAAACAATTAGGCAAAACCAT
GCGAAGCTCTCTAGTATAACTTCGTATAATGTATGCTATACGAAGTTCTCGAGGGGGGGCCCGGTACCGT
CGACGATGTAGGTCACGGTCTCGAAGCCGCGGTGCGGGTGCCAGGGCGTGCCCTTGGGCTCCCCGGGCGC
GTACTCCACCTCACCCATCTGGTCCATCATGATGAACGGGTCGAGGTGGCGGTAGTTGATCCCGGCGAAC
GCGCGGCGCGCCGGGAAGCCCTCGCCCTCGAAACCGCTGGGCGCGGTGGTCACGGTGAGCACGGGACGTG
CGACGGCGTCGGCGGGTGCGGATACGCGGGGCAGCGTCAGCGGGTTCTCGACGGTCACGGCGGGCATGTC
GACACTAGTGGTACCCAGCTTTTGTTCCCTTTAGTGAGGGTTAATTGCGCGCTTGGCGTAATCATGGTCA
TAGCTGTTTCCTGTGTGAAATTGTTATCCGCTCACAATTCCACACAACATACGAGCCGGAAGCATAAAGT
GTAAAGCCTGGGGTGCCTAATGAGTGAGCTAACTCACATTAATTGCGTTGCGCTCACTGCCCGCTTTCCA
GTCGGGAAACCTGTCGTGCCAGCTGCATTAATGAATCGGCCAACGCGCGGGGAGAGGCGGTTTGCGTATT
GGGCGCTCTTCCGCTTCCTCGCTCACTGACTCGCTGCGCTCGGTCGTTCGGCTGCGGCGAGCGGTATCAG
CTCACTCAAAGGCGGTAATACGGTTATCCACAGAATCAGGGGATAACGCAGGAAAGAACATGTGAGCAAA
AGGCCAGCAAAAGGCCAGGAACCGTAAAAAGGCCGCGTTGCTGGCGTTTTTCCATAGGCTCCGCCCCCCT
GACGAGCATCACAAAAATCGACGCTCAAGTCAGAGGTGGCGAAACCCGACAGGACTATAAAGATACCAGG
CGTTTCCCCCTGGAAGCTCCCTCGTGCGCTCTCCTGTTCCGACCCTGCCGCTTACCGGATACCTGTCCGC
CTTTCTCCCTTCGGGAAGCGTGGCGCTTTCTCATAGCTCACGCTGTAGGTATCTCAGTTCGGTGTAGGTC
GTTCGCTCCAAGCTGGGCTGTGTGCACGAACCCCCCGTTCAGCCCGACCGCTGCGCCTTATCCGGTAACT
ATCGTCTTGAGTCCAACCCGGTAAGACACGACTTATCGCCACTGGCAGCAGCCACTGGTAACAGGATTAG
CAGAGCGAGGTATGTAGGCGGTGCTACAGAGTTCTTGAAGTGGTGGCCTAACTACGGCTACACTAGAAGA
ACAGTATTTGGTATCTGCGCTCTGCTGAAGCCAGTTACCTTCGGAAAAAGAGTTGGTAGCTCTTGATCCG
GCAAACAAACCACCGCTGGTAGCGGTGGTTTTTTTGTTTGCAAGCAGCAGATTACGCGCAGAAAAAAAGG
ATCTCAAGAAGATCCTTTGATCTTTTCTACGGGGTCTGACGCTCAGTGGAACGAAAACTCACGTTAAGGG
ATTTTGGTCATGAGATTATCAAAAAGGATCTTCACCTAGATCCTTTTAAATTAAAAATGAAGTTTTAAAT
CAATCTAAAGTATATATGAGTAAACTTGGTCTGACAGTTACCAATGCTTAATCAGTGAGGCACCTATCTC
AGCGATCTGTCTATTTCGTTCATCCATAGTTGCCTGACTCCCCGTCGTGTAGATAACTACGATACGGGAG
GGCTTACCATCTGGCCCCAGTGCTGCAATGATACCGCGAGACCCACGCTCACCGGCTCCAGATTTATCAG
CAATAAACCAGCCAGCCGGAAGGGCCGAGCGCAGAAGTGGTCCTGCAACTTTATCCGCCTCCATCCAGTC
TATTAATTGTTGCCGGGAAGCTAGAGTAAGTAGTTCGCCAGTTAATAGTTTGCGCAACGTTGTTGCCATT
GCTACAGGCATCGTGGTGTCACGCTCGTCGTTTGGTATGGCTTCATTCAGCTCCGGTTCCCAACGATCAA
GGCGAGTTACATGATCCCCCATGTTGTGCAAAAAAGCGGTTAGCTCCTTCGGTCCTCCGATCGTTGTCAG
AAGTAAGTTGGCCGCAGTGTTATCACTCATGGTTATGGCAGCACTGCATAATTCTCTTACTGTCATGCCA
TCCGTAAGATGCTTTTCTGTGACTGGTGAGTACTCAACCAAGTCATTCTGAGAATAGTGTATGCGGCGAC
CGAGTTGCTCTTGCCCGGCGTCAATACGGGATAATACCGCGCCACATAGCAGAACTTTAAAAGTGCTCAT
CATTGGAAAACGTTCTTCGGGGCGAAAACTCTCAAGGATCTTACCGCTGTTGAGATCCAGTTCGATGTAA
CCCACTCGTGCACCCAACTGATCTTCAGCATCTTTTACTTTCACCAGCGTTTCTGGGTGAGCAAAAACAG
GAAGGCAAAATGCCGCAAAAAAGGGAATAAGGGCGACACGGAAATGTTGAATACTCATACTCTTCCTTTT
TCAATATTATTGAAGCATTTATCAGGGTTATTGTCTCATGAGCGGATACATATTTGAATGTATTTAGAAA
AATAAACAAATAGGGGTTCCGCGCACATTTCCCCGAAAAGTGCCACCTG
[124 nt withheld, positions 4950-5073]
C
[91 nt withheld, positions 5075-5165]
A
[49 nt withheld, positions 5167-5215]
CCTTTGACGTTGGAGTCCACGTTCTTT
[37 nt withheld, positions 5243-5279]
ACCCTATCTCGGTCTATTCTTTTGATTTATAAGGGATTTTGCCGATTTCGGCCTATTGGTTAAAAAATGA
GCTGATTTAACAAAAATTTAACGCGAATTTTAACAAAATATTAACGCTTACAATTTCCATTCGCCATTCA
GGCTGCGCAACTGTTGGGAAGGGCGATCGGTGCGGGCCTCTTCGCTATTACGCCAGCTGGCGAAAGGGGG
ATGTGCTGCAAGGCGATTAAGTTGGGTAACGCCAGGGTTTTCCCAGTCACGACGTTGTAAAACGACGGCC
AGTGAGCGCGCGTAATACGACTCACTATAGGGCGAATTGGAGCTCCACCGCGGTGGCCATTAATATACTC
GAATTCGTTGTCGGCTCATATACATGGGCGAAATAATTTCGAATATGTTTTAAAAATAACCAAAGACATT
AGAAAGAGATCGCCAATACTTATACATTATGTCTATGTGTGCCATGTGGTAGCATGAGCCAAAAAGCTTC
TCGAAATTACGAATTACATATAGACGAATATGTATGTGACTTTAGTTTCGAAATAATTTCGAGAATTTTA
AAAATAACGCATTCGTTAAAAGTTCGCGTCAATTCGAATCGAATTTTCGATTGTCGATTTAGTGTGGATT
GTCGAAAATCGTTCCGCCTTCGAAGTTTACTGAAAGGAATCATTGCGATCTCGTGAATTGCTTGTATGAG
AACACGCCACCATATCGAGATACCTGTTCAAAATATCGAAATCGCGTTCCAAACGGTAGTAGTTACCAGT
TGAGTGAGTTGTGGTGACAGTTTAACCTCTCTACATTTGTAATAATAAGCATTGTTTTGGCGTATCAATA
GTCTGTAGATTTTTTCACAAAGAAACCTGGAGAAATGTACACAAATATCTAAATGAAAATTGGCGTTACG
TAACAAATACCAACGCC
